>Addgene plasmid #148022 | pnYC-NvGB1_Y | addgene full sequence | sequence record 357772 | Addgene NGS Result
CGTATGGCAATGAAAGACGGTGAGCTGGTGATATGGGATAGTGTTCACCCTTGTTACACCGTTTTCCATG
AGCAAACTGAAACGTTTTCATCGCTCTGGAGTGAATACCACGACGATTTCCGGCAGTTTCTACACATATA
TTCGCAAGATGTGGCGTGTTACGGTGAAAACCTGGCCTATTTCCCTAAAGGGTTTATTGAGAATATGTTT
TTCGTCTCAGCCAATCCCTGGGTGAGTTTCACCAGTTTTGATTTAAACGTGGCCAATATGGACAACTTCT
TCGCCCCCGTTTTCACCATGGGCAAATATTATACGCAAGGCGACAAGGTGCTGATGCCGCTGGCGATTCA
GGTTCATCATGCCGTTTGTGATGGCTTCCATGTCGGCAGAATGCTTAATGAATTACAACAGTACTGCGAT
GAGTGGCAGGGCGGGGCGTAATTTTTTTAAGGCAGTTATTGGTGCCCTTAAACGCCTGGTTGCTACGCCT
GAATAAGTGATAATAAGCGGATGAATGGCAGAAATTCGAAAGCAAATTCGACCCGGTCGTCGGTTCAGGG
CAGGGTCGTTAAATAGCCGCTTATGTCTATTGCTGGTTTACCGGTTTATTGACTACCGGAAGCAGTGTGA
CCGTGTGCTTCTCAAATGCCTGAGGCCAGTTTGCTCAGGCTCTCCCCGTGGAGGTAATAATTGACGATAT
GATCATTTATTCTGCCTCCCAGAGCCTGATAAAAACGGTTAGCGCTTCGTTAATACAGATGTAGGTGTTC
CACAGGGTAGCCAGCAGCATCCTGCGATGCAGATCCGGAACATAATGGTGCAGGGCGCTTGTTTCGGCGT
GGGTATGGTGGCAGGCCCCGTGGCCAGGACCCAACGCTGCCCGAGATGCGCCGCGTGCGGCTGCTGGAGA
TGGCGGACGCGATGGATATGTTCTGCCAAGGGTTGGTTTGCGCATTCACAGTTCTCCGCAAGAATTGATT
GGCTCCAATTCTTGGAGTGGTGAATCCGTTAGCGAGGTGCCGCCGGCTTCCATTCAGGTCGAGGTGGCCC
GGCTCCATGCACCGCGACGCAACGCGGGGAGGCAGACAAGGTATAGGGCGGCGCCTACAATCCATGCCAA
CCCGTTCCATGTGCTCGCCGAGGCGGCATAAATCGCCGTGACGATCAGCGGTCCAATGATCGAAGTTAGG
CTGGTAAGAGCCGCGAGCGATCCTTGAAGCTGTCCCTGATGGTCGTCATCTACCTGCCTGGACAGCATGG
CCTGCAACGCGGGCATCCCGATGCCGCCGGAAGCGAGAAGAATCATAATGGGGAAGGCCATCCAGCCTCG
CGTCGCGAACGCCAGCAAGACGTAGCCCAGCGCGTCGGCCGCCATGCCGGCGATAATGGCCTGCTTCTCG
CCGAAACGTTTGGTGGCGGGACCAGTGACGAAGGCTTGAGCGAGGGCGTGCAAGATTCCGAATACCGCAA
GCGACAGGCCGATCATCGTCGCGCTCCAGCGAAAGCGGTCCTCGCCGAAAATGACCCAGAGCGCTGCCGG
CACCTGTCCTACGAGTTGCATGATAAAGAAGACAGTCATAAGTGCGGCGACGATAGTCATGCCCCGCGCC
CACCGGAAGGAGCTGACTGGGTTGAAGGCTCTCAAGGGCATCGGTCGACGCTCTCCCTTATGCGACTCCT
GCATTAGGAAGCAGCCCAGTAGTAGGTTGAGGCCGTTGAGCACCGCCGCCGCAAGGAATGGTGCATGCAA
GGAGATGGCGCCCAACAGTCCCCCGGCCACGGGGCCTGCCACCATACCCACGCCGAAACAAGCGCTCATG
AGCCCGAAGTGGCGAGCCCGATCTTCCCCATCGGTGATGTCGGCGATATAGGCGCCAGCAACCGCACCTG
TGGCGCCGGTGATGCCGGCCACGATGCGTCCGGCGTAGAGGATCAGACTAAGATCTCGATCCCGCGAAAT
TAATACGACTCACTATAGGGGAATTGTGAGCGGATAACAATTCCCCACTAGTAATAATTTTGTTTAACTT
TAAGAAGGAGATATACCATGGGCAGCAGCATGCAGTATAAACTGATTCTGAATGGCAAAACCCTGAAAGG
TGAAACCACCACCGAAGCAGTTGATGCAGCCACCGCAGAAAAAGTTTTTAAACAGTATGCCAATGATAAC
GGCGTTGATGGTGAATGGACCTATGATGATGCAACCAAAACCTATACCGTTACCGAAAGCAGCGGTACCG
GCAGCGGCGAAAACCTTTACTTCCAGGGCCATATGCTCGAGCTTAAGCAATTGGGATCCTAATAGTCTAG
AGCTAGCCCTAGGAGATCCGGCTGCTAACAAAGCCCGAAAGGAAGCTGAGTTGGCTGCTGCCACCGCTGA
GCAATAACTAGCATAACCCCTTGGGGCCTCTAAACGGGTCTTGAGGGGTTTTTTGCTGAAAGGAGGAACT
ATATCCGGATATCCCGCAAGAGGCCCGGCAGTACCGGCATAACCAAGCCTATGCCTACAGCATCCAGGGT
GACGGTGCCGAGGATGACGATGAGCGCATTGTTAGATTTCATACACGGTGCCTGACTGCGTTAGCAATTT
AACTGTGATAAACTACCGCATTAAAGCTTATCGATGATAAGCTGTCAAACATGAGAATTACAACTTATAT
CGTATGGGGCTGACTTCAGGTGCTACATTTGAAGAGATAAATTGCACTGAAATCAAGAAATATTTTATCT
GATTAATAAGATGATCTTCTTGAGATCGTTTTGGTCTGCGCGTAATCTCTTGCTCTGAAAACGAAAAAAC
CGCCTTGCAGGGCGGTTTTTCGAAGGTTCTCTGAGCTACCAACTCTTTGAACCGAGGTAACTGGCTTGGA
GGAGCGCAGTCACCAAAACTTGTCCTTTCAGTTTAGCCTTAACCGGCGCATGACTTCAAGACTAACTCCT
CTAAATCAATTACCAGTGGCTGCTGCCAGTGGTGCTTTTGCATGTCTTTCCGGGTTGGACTCAAGACGAT
AGTTACCGGATAAGGCGCAGCGGTCGGACTGAACGGGGGGTTCGTGCATACAGTCCAGCTTGGAGCGAAC
TGCCTACCCGGAACTGAGTGTCAGGCGTGGAATGAGACAAACGCGGCCATAACAGCGGAATGACACCGGT
AAACCGAAAGGCAGGAACAGGAGAGCGCACGAGGGAGCCGCCAGGGGGAAACGCCTGGTATCTTTATAGT
CCTGTCGGGTTTCGCCACCACTGATTTGAGCGTCAGATTTCGTGATGCTTGTCAGGGGGGCGGAGCCTAT
GGAAAAACGGCTTTGCCGCGGCCCTCTCACTTCCCTGTTAAGTATCTTCCTGGCATCTTCCAGGAAATCT
CCGCCCCGTTCGTAAGCCATTTCCGCTCGCCGCAGTCGAACGACCGAGCGTAGCGAGTCAGTGAGCGAGG
AAGCGGAATATATCCTGTATCACATATTCTGCTGACGCACCGGTGCAGCCTTTTTTCTCCTGCCACATGA
AGCACTTCACTGACACCCTCATCAGTGCCAACATAGTAAGCCAGTATACACTCCCCTAGCGCTGATGTCC
GGCGGTGCTTTTGCCGTTACGCACCACCCCGTCAGTAGCTGAACAGGAGGGACAGCTGATAGAAACAGAA
GCCACTGGAGCACCTCAAAAACACCATCATACACTAAATCAGTAAGTTGGCAGCATCACCCGACGCACTT
TGCGCCGAATAAATACCTGTGACGGAAGATCACTTCGCAGAATAAATAAATCCTGGTGTCCCTGTTGATA
CCGGGAAGCCCTGGGCCAACTTTTGGCGAAAATGAGACGTTGATCGGCACGTAAGAGGTTCCAACTTTCA
CCATAATGAAATAAGATCACTACCGGGCGTATTTTTTGAGTTATCGAGATTTTCAGGAGCTAAGGAAGCT
AAAATGGAGAAAAAAATCACTGGATATACCACCGTTGATATATCCCAATGGCATCGTAAAGAACATTTTG
AGGCATTTCAGTCAGTTGCTCAATGTACCTATAACCAGACCGTTCAGCTGGATATTACGGCCTTTTTAAA
GACCGTAAAGAAAAATAAGCACAAGTTTTATCCGGCCTTTATTCACATTCTTGCCCGCCTGATGAATGCT
CATCCGGAATTC
Features (pLannotate 1.2.2; 15 found; start..end, strand, type, name):
    740..838     -  CDS            YPB2_ECOLX (fragment): Protein predicted: Swiss-Prot protein existence level 4. From Escherichia coli.
   1034..1934    -  CDS            TcR (fragment): tetracycline efflux protein; tet; confers resistance to tetracycline
   1961..1979    +  promoter       T7 promoter: promoter for bacteriophage T7 RNA polymerase
   1980..2004    +  protein_bind   lac operator: The lac repressor binds to the lac operator to inhibit transcription in E. coli. This inhibition can be relieved by adding lactose or isopropyl-β-D-thiogalactopyranoside (IPTG). lac repressor encoded by lacI
   2019..2041    +  RBS            RBS: efficient ribosome binding site from bacteriophage T7 gene 10 (Olins and Rangwala, 1989)
   2066..2227    +  CDS            spg (fragment): SPG1_STRSG - Experimental evidence at protein level: Swiss-Prot protein existence level 1. Binds to the constant Fc region of IgG with high affinity. From Streptococcus sp. group G.
   2331..2380    +  CDS            SET1 (fragment): solubility-enhancement tag derived from T7 phage gene 10B
   2388..2435    +  terminator     T7 terminator: transcription terminator for bacteriophage T7 RNA polymerase
   2458..2562    -  CDS            TcR (fragment): tetracycline efflux protein; tet; confers resistance to tetracycline
   2610..2638    -  promoter       tet promoter: E. coli promoter for tetracycline efflux protein gene
   2750..3295    +  rep_origin     p15A ori: Plasmids containing the medium-copy-number p15A origin of replication can be propagated in E. coli cells that contain a second plasmid with the ColE1 origin.
   3383..3438    +  rep_origin     RSF ori (fragment): Plasmids containing the RSF 1030 origin of replication can be propagated in E. coli cells that contain additional plasmids with compatible origins.
   3557..3700    -  mobile_element IS1 (fragment): prokaryotic transposable element IS1
   3821..3923    +  promoter       cat promoter: promoter of the E. coli cat gene encoding chloramphenicol acetyltransferase
   3924..441     +  CDS            CmR (across the origin): chloramphenicol acetyltransferase; cat; confers resistance to chloramphenicol
