[The description below was written by a language model from this plasmid's Addgene catalogue record and pLannotate feature annotations shown in this document.]
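Description:
pnYC-NvGB1_Y is an empty bacterial expression backbone of about 4.1 kb, built on the pnYC vector and intended for T7-driven protein production in E. coli. It replicates from the p15A origin, which the record lists as low copy and which is compatible with ColE1-type plasmids, so it can be maintained alongside a second expression vector in the same cell. Selection is by chloramphenicol, through a chloramphenicol acetyltransferase gene under its own cat promoter. The associated publication concerns co-expression strategies for assembling multiprotein complexes, which fits this compatible-origin design.

The expression cassette consists of a T7 promoter followed by a lac operator, giving IPTG-inducible transcription in hosts that supply T7 RNA polymerase and lac repressor, then the strong T7 gene 10 ribosome binding site and a T7 terminator. No lacI gene is annotated on the plasmid. Immediately downstream of the ribosome binding site lies a fragment of streptococcal protein G, corresponding to the GB1 domain suggested by the plasmid name. GB1 is commonly used as a small N-terminal fusion partner that improves solubility and expression and binds IgG Fc. No gene of interest is present, and the record does not describe the cloning sites or any protease cleavage site between the tag and the insertion point. The short hit to a T7 gene 10B-derived tag just before the terminator is probably residual pET-type sequence.

The cassette interrupts a tetracycline resistance gene, leaving non-functional TcR fragments and the tet promoter on either side. These, with the IS1 and small RSF ori fragments, appear to be remnants of the parental p15A plasmid.
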