Addgene plasmid #148022: pnYC-NvGB1_Y
Purpose: (Empty Backbone) Bacterial Expression vector
Depositing lab: Elisa Izaurralde. Depositing organization: Max Planck Institute for Developmental Biology. Publication: Deciphering correct strategies for multiprotein complex assembly by co-expression: application to complexes as large as the histone octamer. Diebold ML, Fribourg S, Koch M, Metzger T, Romier C. J Struct Biol. 2011 Aug;175(2):178-88. doi: 10.1016/j.jsb.2011.02.001. Epub 2011 Feb 12. PubMed 21320604.
Backbone
  Vector backbone: pnYC
  Vector type: Bacterial Expression
Growth in bacteria
  Bacterial resistance: Chloramphenicol, 25 μg/mL
  Growth temperature: 37°C
  Growth strain: DH5alpha
  Copy number: Low Copy
Gene/Insert
  Gene/Insert name: None
Terms and licenses: Academic/Nonprofit Terms; Industry Terms: Not Available to Industry
Depositor comments: Plasmids from this collection were made available to the research community and donated after the lab closed. Please note that the sequence provided by the depositing laboratory may be theoretical/predicted or based on Sanger sequencing results. There may be discrepancies between sequencing results obtained by Addgene and the depositor sequence. If an Addgene verified sequence is not available, please contact before placing your order to request that our lab fully sequence the plasmid.
How to cite: pnYC-NvGB1_Y was a gift from Elisa Izaurralde (Addgene plasmid # 148022 ; http://n2t.net/addgene:148022 ; RRID:Addgene_148022)
